>Addgene plasmid #236745 | pBOB-3xFlag-mGpr75-L144P | addgene full sequence | sequence record 473878 | Addgene NGS Result
GACGGATCGGGAGATCTCCCGATCCCCTATGGTGCACTCTCAGTACAATCTGCTCTGATGCCGCATAGTT
AAGCCAGTATCTGCTCCCTGCTTGTGTGTTGGAGGTCGCTGAGTAGTGCGCGAGCAAAATTTAAGCTACA
ACAAGGCAAGGCTTGACCGACAATTGCATGAAGAATCTGCTTAGGGTTAGGCGTTTTGCGCTGCTTCGCG
ATGTACGGGCCAGATATACGCGTTGACATTGATTATTGACTAGTTATTAATAGTAATCAATTACGGGGTC
ATTAGTTCATAGCCCATATATGGAGTTCCGCGTTACATAACTTACGGTAAATGGCCCGCCTGGCTGACCG
CCCAACGACCCCCGCCCATTGACGTCAATAATGACGTATGTTCCCATAGTAACGCCAATAGGGACTTTCC
ATTGACGTCAATGGGTGGAGTATTTACGGTAAACTGCCCACTTGGCAGTACATCAAGTGTATCATATGCC
AAGTACGCCCCCTATTGACGTCAATGACGGTAAATGGCCCGCCTGGCATTATGCCCAGTACATGACCTTA
TGGGACTTTCCTACTTGGCAGTACATCTACGTATTAGTCATCGCTATTACCATGGTGATGCGGTTTTGGC
AGTACATCAATGGGCGTGGATAGCGGTTTGACTCACGGGGATTTCCAAGTCTCCACCCCATTGACGTCAA
TGGGAGTTTGTTTTGGCACCAAAATCAACGGGACTTTCCAAAATGTCGTAACAACTCCGCCCCATTGACG
CAAATGGGCGGTAGGCGTGTACGGTGGGAGGTCTATATAAGCAGCGCGTTTTGCCTGTACTGGGTCTCTC
TGGTTAGACCAGATCTGAGCCTGGGAGCTCTCTGGCTAACTAGGGAACCCACTGCTTAAGCCTCAATAAA
GCTTGCCTTGAGTGCTTCAAGTAGTGTGTGCCCGTCTGTTGTGTGACTCTGGTAACTAGAGATCCCTCAG
ACCCTTTTAGTCAGTGTGGAAAATCTCTAGCAGTGGCGCCCGAACAGGGACTTGAAAGCGAAAGGGAAAC
CAGAGGAGCTCTCTCGACGCAGGACTCGGCTTGCTGAAGCGCGCACGGCAAGAGGCGAGGGGCGGCGACT
GGTGAGTACGCCAAAAATTTTGACTAGCGGAGGCTAGAAGGAGAGAGATGGGTGCGAGAGCGTCAGTATT
AAGCGGGGGAGAATTAGATCGCGATGGGAAAAAATTCGGTTAAGGCCAGGGGGAAAGAAAAAATATAAAT
TAAAACATATAGTATGGGCAAGCAGGGAGCTAGAACGATTCGCAGTTAATCCTGGCCTGTTAGAAACATC
AGAAGGCTGTAGACAAATACTGGGACAGCTACAACCATCCCTTCAGACAGGATCAGAAGAACTTAGATCA
TTATATAATACAGTAGCAACCCTCTATTGTGTGCATCAAAGGATAGAGATAAAAGACACCAAGGAAGCTT
TAGACAAGATAGAGGAAGAGCAAAACAAAAGTAAGACCACCGCACAGCAAGCGGCCGCTGATCTTCAGAC
CTGGAGGAGGAGATATGAGGGACAATTGGAGAAGTGAATTATATAAATATAAAGTAGTAAAAATTGAACC
ATTAGGAGTAGCACCCACCAAGGCAAAGAGAAGAGTGGTGCAGAGAGAAAAAAGAGCAGTGGGAATAGGA
GCTTTGTTCCTTGGGTTCTTGGGAGCAGCAGGAAGCACTATGGGCGCAGCGTCAATGACGCTGACGGTAC
AGGCCAGACAATTATTGTCTGGTATAGTGCAGCAGCAGAACAATTTGCTGAGGGCTATTGAGGCGCAACA
GCATCTGTTGCAACTCACAGTCTGGGGCATCAAGCAGCTCCAGGCAAGAATCCTGGCTGTGGAAAGATAC
CTAAAGGATCAACAGCTCCTGGGGATTTGGGGTTGCTCTGGAAAACTCATTTGCACCACTGCTGTGCCTT
GGAATGCTAGTTGGAGTAATAAATCTCTGGAACAGATTTGGAATCACACGACCTGGATGGAGTGGGACAG
AGAAATTAACAATTACACAAGCTTAATACACTCCTTAATTGAAGAATCGCAAAACCAGCAAGAAAAGAAT
GAACAAGAATTATTGGAATTAGATAAATGGGCAAGTTTGTGGAATTGGTTTAACATAACAAATTGGCTGT
GGTATATAAAATTATTCATAATGATAGTAGGAGGCTTGGTAGGTTTAAGAATAGTTTTTGCTGTACTTTC
TATAGTGAATAGAGTTAGGCAGGGATATTCACCATTATCGTTTCAGACCCACCTCCCAACCCCGAGGGGA
CCCGACAGGCCCGAAGGAATAGAAGAAGAAGGTGGAGAGAGAGACAGAGACAGATCCATTCGATTAGTGA
ACGGATCAACTTTTAAAAGAAAAGGGGGGATTGGGGGGTACAGTGCAGGGGAAAGAATAGTAGACATAAT
AGCAACAGACATACAAACTAAAGAATTACAAAAACAAATTACAAAATTCAAAATTTTATCGATAAGCTTG
GGAGTTCCGCGTTACATAACTTACGGTAAATGGCCCGCCTGGCTGACCGCCCAACGACCCCCGCCCATTG
ACGTCAATAATGACGTATGTTCCCATAGTAACGCCAATAGGGACTTTCCATTGACGTCAATGGGTGGAGT
ATTTACGGTAAACTGCCCACTTGGCAGTACATCAAGTGTATCATATGCCAAGTACGCCCCCTATTGACGT
CAATGACGGTAAATGGCCCGCCTGGCATTATGCCCAGTACATGACCTTATGGGACTTTCCTACTTGGCAG
TACATCTACGTATTAGTCATCGCTATTACCATGGTGATGCGGTTTTGGCAGTACATCAATGGGCGTGGAT
AGCGGTTTGACTCACGGGGATTTCCAAGTCTCCACCCCATTGACGTCAATGGGAGTTTGTTTTGGCACCA
AAATCAACGGGACTTTCCAAAATGTCGTAACAACTCCGCCCCATTGACGCAAATGGGCGGTAGGCGTGTA
CGGTGGGAGGTCTATATAAGCAGAGCTCGTTTAGTGAACCGTCAGATCGCCTGGAGACGCCATCCACGCT
GTTTTGACCTCCATAGAAGACACCGACTGAGCTCCTTAAGGTTAACTCTAGAGCCACCATGGACTACAAA
GACCATGACGGTGATTATAAAGATCATGATATCGATTACAAGGATGACGATGACAAGTCTAGAGAATTCG
GATCCATGAACACAAGTGCCCCGCTTCAGAATGTCCCCAATGCCACCTTGCTAAACATGCCTCCCCTGCA
CGGGGGAAATAGCACTTCTCTCCAGGAAGGTCTTCGAGATTTTATCCACACAGCCACCTTGGTGACCTGC
ACTTTTCTGCTTGCCATCATCTTCTGTCTAGGCTCTTATGGAAATTTTATTGTCTTCTTGTCTTTCTTTG
ACCCATCCTTCAGGAAGTTCAGAACCAACTTTGATTTCATGATCTTGAACCTGTCTTTCTGTGATCTGTT
CATCTGTGGGGTCACAGCCCCCATGTTCACCTTCGTGCTGTTCTTCAGCTCAGCCAGTAGCATCCCAGAT
AGCTTCTGCTTCACCTTCCACCTTACCAGCTCAGGCTTCGTCATCATGTCCCTCAAGATGGTGGCTGTGA
TTGCTCTGCACCGGCCCCGGATGGTGATGGGGAAGCAGCCTAATTGTACAGCCTCCTTTTCCTGCATCTT
GCTCCTTACCCTTCTTCTCTGGGCGACCAGCTTTACACTTGCCACCTTGGCTACACTGAGAACCAATAAG
TCCCACCTGTGTCTCCCCATGTCCAGTCTTATGGATGGGGAAGGGAAAGCCATTCTGTCTCTGTATGTTG
TTGACTTTACCTTCTGTGTTGCTGTGGTGTCTGTCTCTTATATTATGATTGCTCAAACCCTTCGGAAAAA
TGCTCAAGTAAAAAAGTGCCCCCCGGTGATCACAGTTGATGCTTCCAGACCACAGCCATTCATGGGGGCC
TCTGTGAAGGGAAATGGAGATCCCATCCAGTGCACCATGCCAGCTCTGTATAGGAACCAGAATTATAACA
AACTGCAGCACAGTCAAACTCATGGATACACTAAGAATATCAACCAGATGCCAATCCCCTCAGCCAGTCG
ACTCCAGCTGGTATCAGCCATCAACTTCTCTACTGCCAAGGATTCCAAAGCCGTGGTCACCTGTGTGGTC
ATCGTGTTGTCAGTCCTGGTGTGCTGTCTTCCTCTTGGGATTTCCCTGGTGCAAATGGTTCTGTCTGACA
ATGGCAGTTTTATCCTTTACCAGTTTGAACTGTTTGGATTTACTCTGATATTTTTCAAGTCAGGATTAAA
TCCTTTTATATATTCTCGGAACAGTGCTGGGCTGAGAAGGAAAGTACTCTGGTGCCTGAGATACACTGGC
CTGGGCTTTCTCTGCTGCAAACAGAAAACTCGACTTCGGGCCATGGGAAAAGGGAACCTTGAAATCAATA
GAAACAAATCTTCTCATCATGAGACAAACTCTGCCTACATGCTGTCTCCAAAACCACAGAGAAAATTTGT
GGACCAGGCTTGTGGCCCAAGTCACTCAAAGGAAAGTGCAGCGAGTCCCAAAGTTTCTGCTGGACATCAA
CCCTGTGGTCAAAGCAGTTCCACACCCATCAACACTAGGATTGAACCTTACTATAGCATCTATAACAGCA
GCCCTTCCCAGCAGGAGAGCGGTCCGGCAAACTTGCCTCCAGTGAACTCTTTTGGGTTTGCCAGTTCCTA
CATCGCCATGCACTATTACACCACCAATGATTTGATGCAGGAATATGACAGCACGTCAGCAAAACAAATT
CCTATCCCCTCTGTTTAACTCGAGCCATGGAAGCTTGATATCTAACTGACTGAACCGGTGGTACCGAGGA
ATTAATTCGCTGTCTGCGAGGGCCAGCTGTTGGGGTGAGTACTCCCTCTCAAAAGCGGGCATGACTTCTG
CGCTAAGATTGTCAGTTTCCAAAAACGAGGAGGATTTGATATTCACCTGGCCCGCGGTGATGCCTTTGAG
GGTGGCCGCGTCCATCTGGTCAGAAAAGACAATCTTTTTGTTGTCAAGCTTGAGGTGTGGCAGGCTTGAG
ATCTGGCCATACACTTGAGTGACAATGACATCCACTTTGCCTTTCTCTCCACAGGTGTCCACTCCCAGGT
CCAACTGCAGGTCGAGCATGCATCTAGGGCGGCCAATTCCGCCGATCCTGGAAAAACATGGAGCAATCAC
AAGTAGCAATACAGCAGCTACCAATGCTGATTGTGCCTGGCTAGAAGCACAAGAGGAGGAGGAGGTGGGT
TTTCCAGTCACACCTCAGACAATCAACCTCTGGATTACAAAATTTGTGAAAGATTGACTGGTATTCTTAA
CTATGTTGCTCCTTTTACGCTATGTGGATACGCTGCTTTAATGCCTTTGTATCATGCTATTGCTTCCCGT
ATGGCTTTCATTTTCTCCTCCTTGTATAAATCCTGGTTGCTGTCTCTTTATGAGGAGTTGTGGCCCGTTG
TCAGGCAACGTGGCGTGGTGTGCACTGTGTTTGCTGACGCAACCCCCACTGGTTGGGGCATTGCCACCAC
CTGTCAGCTCCTTTCCGGGACTTTCGCTTTCCCCCTCCCTATTGCCACGGCGGAACTCATCGCCGCCTGC
CTTGCCCGCTGCTGGACAGGGGCTCGGCTGTTGGGCACTGACAATTCCGTGGTGTTGTCGGGGAAGCTGA
CGTCCTTTCCATGGCTGCTCGCCTGTGTTGCCACCTGGATTCTGCGCGGGACGTCCTTCTGCTACGTCCC
TTCGGCCCTCAATCCAGCGGACCTTCCTTCCCGCGGCCTGCTGCCGGCTCTGCGGCCTCTTCCGCGTCTT
CGCCTTCGCCCTCAGACGAGTCGGATCTCCCTTTGGGCCGCCTCCCCGCCTGGAATTCGAGCTCGGTACC
TTTAAGACCAATGACTTACAAGGCAGCTGTAGATCTTAGCCACTTTTTAAAAGAAAAGGGGGGACTGGAA
GGGCTAATTCACTCCCAACGAAGACAAGATATCCTTGATCTGTGGATCTACCACACACAAGGCTACTTCC
CTGATTGGCAGAACTACACACCAGGGCCAGGGATCAGATATCCACTGACCTTTGGATGGTGCTACAAGCT
AGTACCAGTTGAGCAAGAGAAGGTAGAAGAAGCCAATGAAGGAGAGAACACCCGCTTGTTACACCCTGTG
AGCCTGCATGGGATGGATGACCCGGAGAGAGAAGTATTAGAGTGGAGGTTTGACAGCCGCCTAGCATTTC
ATCACATGGCCCGAGAGCTGCATCCGGACTGTACTGGGTCTCTCTGGTTAGACCAGATCTGAGCCTGGGA
GCTCTCTGGCTAACTAGGGAACCCACTGCTTAAGCCTCAATAAAGCTTGCCTTGAGTGCTTCAAGTAGTG
TGTGCCCGTCTGTTGTGTGACTCTGGTAACTAGAGATCCCTCAGACCCTTTTAGTCAGTGTGGAAAATCT
CTAGCAGGGCCGCTTTAAACCCGCTGATCAGCCTCGACTGTGCCTTCTAGTTGCCAGCCATCTGTTGTTT
GCCCCTCCCCCGTGCCTTCCTTGACCCTGGAAGGTGCCACTCCCACTGTCCTTTCCTAATAAAATGAGGA
AATTGCATCGCATTGTCTGAGTAGGTGTCATTCTATTCTGGGGGGTGGGGTGGGGCAGGACAGCAAGGGG
GAGGATTGGGAAGACAATAGCAGGCATGCTGGGGATGCGGTGGGCTCTATGGCTTCTGAGGCGGAAAGAA
CCAGCTGGGGCTCTAGGGGGTATCCCC
[124 nt withheld, positions 6818-6941]
C
[91 nt withheld, positions 6943-7033]
A
[49 nt withheld, positions 7035-7083]
CCTTTGACGTTGGAGTCCACGTTCTTT
[37 nt withheld, positions 7111-7147]
ACCCTATCTCGGTCTATTCTTTTGATTTATAAGGGATTTTGCCGATTTCGGCCTATTGGTTAAAAAATGA
GCTGATTTAACAAAAATTTAACGCGAATTAATTCTGTGGAATGTGTGTCAGTTAGGGTGTGGAAAGTCCC
CAGGCTCCCCAGCAGGCAGAAGTATGCAAAGCATGCATCTCAATTAGTCAGCAACCAGGTGTGGAAAGTC
CCCAGGCTCCCCAGCAGGCAGAAGTATGCAAAGCATGCATCTCAATTAGTCAGCAACCATAGTCCCGCCC
CTAACTCCGCCCATCCCGCCCCTAACTCCGCCCAGTTCCGCCCATTCTCCGCCCCATGGCTGACTAATTT
TTTTTATTTATGCAGAGGCCGAGGCCGCCTCTGCCTCTGAGCTATTCCAGAAGTAGTGAGGAGGCTTTTT
TGGAGGCCTAGGCTTTTGCAAAAAGCTCCCGGGAGCTTGTATATCCATTTTCGGATCTGATCAGCACGTG
TTGACAATTAATCATCGGCATAGTATATCGGCATAGTATAATACGACAAGGTGAGGAACTAAACCATGGC
CAAGTTGACCAGTGCCGTTCCGGTGCTCACCGCGCGCGACGTCGCCGGAGCGGTCGAGTTCTGGACCGAC
CGGCTCGGGTTCTCCCGGGACTTCGTGGAGGACGACTTCGCCGGTGTGGTCCGGGACGACGTGACCCTGT
TCATCAGCGCGGTCCAGGACCAGGTGGTGCCGGACAACACCCTGGCCTGGGTGTGGGTGCGCGGCCTGGA
CGAGCTGTACGCCGAGTGGTCGGAGGTCGTGTCCACGAACTTCCGGGACGCCTCCGGGCCGGCCATGACC
GAGATCGGCGAGCAGCCGTGGGGGCGGGAGTTCGCCCTGCGCGACCCGGCCGGCAACTGCGTGCACTTCG
TGGCCGAGGAGCAGGACTGACACGTGCTACGAGATTTCGATTCCACCGCCGCCTTCTATGAAAGGTTGGG
CTTCGGAATCGTTTTCCGGGACGCCGGCTGGATGATCCTCCAGCGCGGGGATCTCATGCTGGAGTTCTTC
GCCCACCCCAACTTGTTTATTGCAGCTTATAATGGTTACAAATAAAGCAATAGCATCACAAATTTCACAA
ATAAAGCATTTTTTTCACTGCATTCTAGTTGTGGTTTGTCCAAACTCATCAATGTATCTTATCATGTCTG
TATACCGTCGACCTCTAGCTAGAGCTTGGCGTAATCATGGTCATAGCTGTTTCCTGTGTGAAATTGTTAT
CCGCTCACAATTCCACACAACATACGAGCCGGAAGCATAAAGTGTAAAGCCTGGGGTGCCTAATGAGTGA
GCTAACTCACATTAATTGCGTTGCGCTCACTGCCCGCTTTCCAGTCGGGAAACCTGTCGTGCCAGCTGCA
TTAATGAATCGGCCAACGCGCGGGGAGAGGCGGTTTGCGTATTGGGCGCTCTTCCGCTTCCTCGCTCACT
GACTCGCTGCGCTCGGTCGTTCGGCTGCGGCGAGCGGTATCAGCTCACTCAAAGGCGGTAATACGGTTAT
CCACAGAATCAGGGGATAACGCAGGAAAGAACATGTGAGCAAAAGGCCAGCAAAAGGCCAGGAACCGTAA
AAAGGCCGCGTTGCTGGCGTTTTTCCATAGGCTCCGCCCCCCTGACGAGCATCACAAAAATCGACGCTCA
AGTCAGAGGTGGCGAAACCCGACAGGACTATAAAGATACCAGGCGTTTCCCCCTGGAAGCTCCCTCGTGC
GCTCTCCTGTTCCGACCCTGCCGCTTACCGGATACCTGTCCGCCTTTCTCCCTTCGGGAAGCGTGGCGCT
TTCTCATAGCTCACGCTGTAGGTATCTCAGTTCGGTGTAGGTCGTTCGCTCCAAGCTGGGCTGTGTGCAC
GAACCCCCCGTTCAGCCCGACCGCTGCGCCTTATCCGGTAACTATCGTCTTGAGTCCAACCCGGTAAGAC
ACGACTTATCGCCACTGGCAGCAGCCACTGGTAACAGGATTAGCAGAGCGAGGTATGTAGGCGGTGCTAC
AGAGTTCTTGAAGTGGTGGCCTAACTACGGCTACACTAGAAGAACAGTATTTGGTATCTGCGCTCTGCTG
AAGCCAGTTACCTTCGGAAAAAGAGTTGGTAGCTCTTGATCCGGCAAACAAACCACCGCTGGTAGCGGTG
GTTTTTTTGTTTGCAAGCAGCAGATTACGCGCAGAAAAAAAGGATCTCAAGAAGATCCTTTGATCTTTTC
TACGGGGTCTGACGCTCAGTGGAACGAAAACTCACGTTAAGGGATTTTGGTCATGAGATTATCAAAAAGG
ATCTTCACCTAGATCCTTTTAAATTAAAAATGAAGTTTTAAATCAATCTAAAGTATATATGAGTAAACTT
GGTCTGACAGTTACCAATGCTTAATCAGTGAGGCACCTATCTCAGCGATCTGTCTATTTCGTTCATCCAT
AGTTGCCTGACTCCCCGTCGTGTAGATAACTACGATACGGGAGGGCTTACCATCTGGCCCCAGTGCTGCA
ATGATACCGCGAGACCCACGCTCACCGGCTCCAGATTTATCAGCAATAAACCAGCCAGCCGGAAGGGCCG
AGCGCAGAAGTGGTCCTGCAACTTTATCCGCCTCCATCCAGTCTATTAATTGTTGCCGGGAAGCTAGAGT
AAGTAGTTCGCCAGTTAATAGTTTGCGCAACGTTGTTGCCATTGCTACAGGCATCGTGGTGTCACGCTCG
TCGTTTGGTATGGCTTCATTCAGCTCCGGTTCCCAACGATCAAGGCGAGTTACATGATCCCCCATGTTGT
GCAAAAAAGCGGTTAGCTCCTTCGGTCCTCCGATCGTTGTCAGAAGTAAGTTGGCCGCAGTGTTATCACT
CATGGTTATGGCAGCACTGCATAATTCTCTTACTGTCATGCCATCCGTAAGATGCTTTTCTGTGACTGGT
GAGTACTCAACCAAGTCATTCTGAGAATAGTGTATGCGGCGACCGAGTTGCTCTTGCCCGGCGTCAATAC
GGGATAATACCGCGCCACATAGCAGAACTTTAAAAGTGCTCATCATTGGAAAACGTTCTTCGGGGCGAAA
ACTCTCAAGGATCTTACCGCTGTTGAGATCCAGTTCGATGTAACCCACTCGTGCACCCAACTGATCTTCA
GCATCTTTTACTTTCACCAGCGTTTCTGGGTGAGCAAAAACAGGAAGGCAAAATGCCGCAAAAAAGGGAA
TAAGGGCGACACGGAAATGTTGAATACTCATACTCTTCCTTTTTCAATATTATTGAAGCATTTATCAGGG
TTATTGTCTCATGAGCGGATACATATTTGAATGTATTTAGAAAAATAAACAAATAGGGGTTCCGCGCACA
TTTCCCCGAAAAGTGCCACCTGACGTC
Features (pLannotate 1.2.2; 34 found; start..end, strand, type, name):
     28..80      -  misc_feature   bom (fragment): basis of mobility region from pBR322
    235..614     +  enhancer       CMV enhancer: human cytomegalovirus immediate early enhancer
    615..814     +  promoter       CMV promoter: human cytomegalovirus (CMV) immediate early promoter
    832..1012    +  LTR            5' LTR (truncated): truncated 5' long terminal repeat (LTR) from HIV-1
   1059..1184    +  misc_feature   HIV-1 Ψ: packaging signal of human immunodeficiency virus type 1
   1168..1531    +  CDS            HIV-1 gag (fragment): gag protein from human immunodeficiency virus 1; gag
   1677..1910    +  misc_feature   RRE: The Rev response element (RRE) of HIV-1 allows for Rev-dependent mRNA export from the nucleus to the cytoplasm.
   2287..2387    +  CDS            Rev (fragment): human immunodeficiency virus 1 (HIV-1) Rev protein; rev; enhances nuclear export of unspliced and incompletely spliced viral mRNAs
   2391..2507    +  misc_feature   cPPT/CTS: central polypurine tract and central termination sequence of HIV-1
   2530..2833    +  enhancer       CMV enhancer: human cytomegalovirus immediate early enhancer
   2834..3037    +  promoter       CMV promoter: human cytomegalovirus (CMV) immediate early promoter
   3142..3207    +  CDS            3xFLAG: three tandem FLAG® epitope tags, followed by an enterokinase cleavage site
   3226..4845    +  CDS            Gpr75: GPR75_MOUSE - Experimental evidence at protein level: Swiss-Prot protein existence level 1. G protein-coupled receptor that is activated by the chemokine CCL5/RANTES. Probably coupled to heterotrimeric Gq proteins, it stimulates inositol trisphosphate production and calcium mobilization upon activation. Together with CCL5/RANTES, may play a role in neuron survival through activation of a downstream signaling pathway involving the PI3, Akt and MAP kinases. CCL5/RANTES may also regulate insulin secretion by pancreatic islet cells through activation of this receptor. From Mus musculus (Mouse).
   4935..5164    +  intron         chimeric intron: chimera between introns from adenovirus and immunoglobulin heavy chain genes
   5228..5338    +  CDS            nef (fragment): NEF_HV1Z2 - Experimental evidence at protein level: Swiss-Prot protein existence level 1. Extracellular Nef protein targets CD4(+) T-lymphocytes for apoptosis by interacting with CXCR4 surface receptors. From Human immunodeficiency virus type 1 group M subtype D (isolate Z2/CDC-Z34) (HIV-1).
   5341..5929    +  misc_feature   WPRE: woodchuck hepatitis virus posttranscriptional regulatory element
   5946..6014    +  CDS            nef (fragment): NEF_HV1Z2 - Experimental evidence at protein level: Swiss-Prot protein existence level 1. Extracellular Nef protein targets CD4(+) T-lymphocytes for apoptosis by interacting with CXCR4 surface receptors. From Human immunodeficiency virus type 1 group M subtype D (isolate Z2/CDC-Z34) (HIV-1).
   6016..6328    +  LTR            5' LTR (fragment): 5' long terminal repeat (LTR) from HIV-1
   6336..6516    +  LTR            5' LTR (truncated): truncated 5' long terminal repeat (LTR) from HIV-1
   6548..6772    +  polyA_signal   bGH poly(A) signal: bovine growth hormone polyadenylation signal
   6776..6797    +  promoter       SV40 promoter (fragment): SV40 enhancer and early promoter
   6818..7246    +  rep_origin     f1 ori (sequence partly withheld): f1 bacteriophage origin of replication; arrow indicates direction of (+) strand synthesis
   7260..7589    +  promoter       SV40 promoter: SV40 enhancer and early promoter
   7637..7684    +  promoter       EM7 promoter: synthetic bacterial promoter&nbsp
   7703..8077    +  CDS            BleoR: antibiotic-binding protein; Sh ble from Streptoalloteichus hindustanus; confers resistance to bleomycin, phleomycin, and Zeocin™
   8087..8212    +  CDS            ble (fragment): BLE_KLEPN - Experimental evidence at protein level: Swiss-Prot protein existence level 1. Binding protein with a strong affinity to the bleomycin family of antibiotics. Binds to CL990; an antimitotic-antibiotic compound. From Klebsiella pneumoniae.
   8207..8328    +  polyA_signal   SV40 poly(A) signal: SV40 polyadenylation signal
   8401..8417    -  protein_bind   lac operator: The lac repressor binds to the lac operator to inhibit transcription in E. coli. This inhibition can be relieved by adding lactose or isopropyl-β-D-thiogalactopyranoside (IPTG). lac repressor encoded by lacI
   8425..8455    -  promoter       lac promoter: promoter for the E. coli lac operon
   8470..8491    -  protein_bind   CAP binding site: CAP binding activates transcription in the presence of cAMP. E. coli catabolite activator protein
   8504..8596    -  CDS            lacI (fragment): lac repressor; lacI; The lac repressor binds to the lac operator to inhibit transcription in E. coli. This inhibition can be relieved by adding lactose or isopropyl-β-D-thiogalactopyranoside (IPTG).
   8779..9367    -  rep_origin     ori: high-copy-number ColE1/pMB1/pBR322/pUC origin of replication
   9538..10398   -  CDS            AmpR: β-lactamase; bla; confers resistance to ampicillin, carbenicillin, and related antibiotics
  10399..10503   -  promoter       AmpR promoter: bla
