[The description below was written by a language model from this plasmid's Addgene catalogue record and pLannotate feature annotations shown in this document.]
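Description:
pBOB-3xFlag-mGpr75-L144P is an HIV-1-based lentiviral transfer plasmid on the pBOB backbone that also works as an ordinary mammalian expression vector. It is meant for transient expression by transfection or stable expression by lentiviral infection of mammalian cells. It is propagated in E. coli through a high-copy ColE1/pUC-type origin and selected with ampicillin (AmpR under its own bla promoter). An f1 origin is also present. Outside the viral region, the backbone carries an SV40/EM7 promoter-driven BleoR cassette with an SV40 poly(A) signal. Because this cassette lies downstream of the 3' LTR, it would not be packaged into the viral genome.

The viral genome is transcribed from a CMV enhancer/promoter fused to a truncated 5' LTR. This chimeric arrangement typically makes genomic RNA production in packaging cells independent of Tat. It is followed by the Ψ packaging signal with an adjoining gag fragment, the Rev response element for nuclear export of unspliced RNA, and the cPPT/CTS, which aids nuclear import of the preintegration complex. An internal CMV enhancer/promoter then drives the payload, an N-terminal 3xFLAG epitope supplied by the backbone and fused to the mouse Gpr75 coding sequence, which was inserted between BamHI and XhoI sites. The insert carries the L144P substitution. Gpr75 encodes a G protein-coupled receptor. Downstream are an annotated chimeric intron, a WPRE to enhance transcript stability and expression, the 3' LTR sequences, and a bGH polyadenylation signal.

The record does not describe the functional effect of L144P. The associated publication concerns ciliary GPR75 in the central regulation of feeding and body weight, so the construct presumably serves to compare this mutant receptor with wild type, using the FLAG tag for detection.
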