Addgene plasmid #236745: pBOB-3xFlag-mGpr75-L144P
Purpose: Express 3xFlag N-terminal tagged mouse GPR75-L144P mutant transiently via transfection or stably via lentivirus-mediated infection in mammalian cells.
Depositing lab: Zhao Zhang. Depositing organization: University of Texas Southwestern Medical Center. Publication: Central regulation of feeding and body weight by ciliary GPR75. Jiang Y, Xun Y, Zhang Z. J Clin Invest. 2024 Aug 13;134(19):e182121. doi: 10.1172/JCI182121. PubMed 39137039.
Backbone
  Vector backbone: pBOB
  Vector type: Mammalian Expression, Lentiviral
Growth in bacteria
  Bacterial resistance: Ampicillin, 100 μg/mL
  Growth temperature: 37°C
  Growth strain: NEB Stable
  Copy number: High Copy
Gene/Insert
  Gene/Insert name: Gpr75
  Species: M. musculus (mouse)
  Insert size (bp): 1623
  Mutation: L144P
  GenBank ID: NM_175490
  Entrez Gene: Gpr75
  Tag / fusion protein: 3xFlag (N terminal on backbone)
  Cloning method: Restriction Enzyme; 5′ cloning site BamHI (not destroyed); 3′ cloning site XhoI (not destroyed)
  Sequencing primers: 5′ agctcgtttagtgaaccgtcagatcg
Terms and licenses: Academic/Nonprofit Terms; Industry Terms: Not Available to Industry
How to cite: pBOB-3xFlag-mGpr75-L144P was a gift from Zhao Zhang (Addgene plasmid # 236745 ; http://n2t.net/addgene:236745 ; RRID:Addgene_236745)
